Addgene plasmid #192787: pSems-leader-mXFPe-IFNGR2(30-337)
Purpose: Expression of mXFPe-tagged IFNGR2 at the plasma membrane, e.g. for single molecule fluorescence microscopy
Depositing lab: Jacob Piehler. Depositing organization: Universitaet Osnabrueck. Publication: Four-color single-molecule imaging with engineered tags resolves the molecular architecture of signaling complexes in the plasma membrane. Sotolongo Bellon J, Birkholz O, Richter CP, Eull F, Kenneweg H, Wilmes S, Rothbauer U, You C, Walter MR, Kurre R, Piehler J. Cell Rep Methods. 2022 Feb 4;2(2):100165. doi: 10.1016/j.crmeth.2022.100165. eCollection 2022 Feb 28. PubMed 35474965.
Backbone
  Vector backbone: pSEMS(26m)
  Backbone manufacturer: Covalys, NEB
  Backbone size w/o insert (bp): 5787
  Total vector size (bp): 6950
  Modifications to backbone: original SNAP-tag substituted
  Vector type: Mammalian Expression
  Selectable markers: Neomycin (select with G418)
Growth in bacteria
  Bacterial resistance: Ampicillin, 100 μg/mL
  Growth temperature: 37°C
  Growth strain: DH5alpha
  Copy number: High Copy
Gene/Insert
  Gene/Insert name: IFNGR2 (alt name: Interferon gamma receptor subunit 2)
  Species: H. sapiens (human)
  Insert size (bp): 1752
  Mutation: mXFPe: tyrosine 66 to phenylalanine, asparagine 198 to aspartic acid and tyrosine 200 to phenylalanine
  GenBank ID: NM_005534.4
  Entrez Gene: IFNGR2 (a.k.a. AF-1, IFGR2, IFNGT1, IMD28)
  Promoter: CMV
  Tag / fusion protein: Ig k-chain leader sequence (N terminal on insert); mXFPe (N terminal on insert)
  Cloning method: Restriction Enzyme; 5′ cloning site EcoRV (not destroyed); 3′ cloning site NotI (not destroyed)
  Sequencing primers: 5′ CGCAAATGGGCGGTAGGCGTG; 3′ CAACAGCTGGCCCTCGCAGA
Terms and licenses: Academic/Nonprofit Terms; Industry Terms: Not Available to Industry
How to cite: pSems-leader-mXFPe-IFNGR2(30-337) was a gift from Jacob Piehler (Addgene plasmid # 192787 ; http://n2t.net/addgene:192787 ; RRID:Addgene_192787)
