[The description below was written by a language model from this plasmid's Addgene catalogue record and pLannotate feature annotations shown in this document.]
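Description:
pSems-leader-mXFPe-IFNGR2(30-337) is a mammalian expression plasmid of about 7 kb built on the pSEMS(26m) backbone, in which the original SNAP-tag has been replaced. It is propagated in E. coli at high copy from a ColE1/pUC-type origin with ampicillin selection through the β-lactamase gene. Expression in mammalian cells is driven by the CMV immediate early enhancer and promoter, and a T7 promoter lies just upstream of the coding region.

The open reading frame begins with the mouse Igκ light chain leader, which directs the protein into the secretory pathway. This is followed by a short HA epitope fragment detected in the annotation, then by mXFPe, and finally by residues 30–337 of human interferon gamma receptor subunit 2, so the Igκ leader stands in for the omitted N-terminal residues of the receptor. The annotation software labels the tag as mEGFP, but the record specifies it as a GFP variant carrying Y66F, N198D and Y200F substitutions. Because the tag is N-terminal to the receptor, it should be displayed on the extracellular face of the plasma membrane. Downstream of the fusion, a chimeric intron and an EMCV IRES link a neomycin phosphotransferase gene to the same transcript, which ends at an SV40 polyadenylation signal. G418 selection is therefore coupled to expression of the receptor message.

The stated purpose is expression of mXFPe-tagged IFNGR2 at the plasma membrane, for example for single-molecule fluorescence microscopy. The associated publication concerns multicolour imaging of signalling complexes using engineered tags.
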