Features (pLannotate 1.2.2; 22 found; start..end, strand, type, name):
    161..213     -  misc_feature   bom (fragment): basis of mobility region from pBR322
    368..747     +  enhancer       CMV enhancer: human cytomegalovirus immediate early enhancer
    748..951     +  promoter       CMV promoter: human cytomegalovirus (CMV) immediate early promoter
    947..980     +  LTR            5' LTR (truncated) (fragment): truncated 5' long terminal repeat (LTR) from HIV-1
    996..1014    +  promoter       T7 promoter: promoter for bacteriophage T7 RNA polymerase
   1051..1113    +  sig_peptide    Igκ leader: leader sequence from mouse immunoglobulin κ light chain
   1113..1136    +  CDS            3xHA (fragment): three tandem HA epitope tags
   1150..1866    +  CDS            mEGFP: enhanced GFP with monomerizing A206K mutation (Zacharias et al., 2002) mammalian codon-optimized
   1876..2802    +  CDS            IFNGR2 (fragment): INGR2_HUMAN - Also known as IFNGT1 From Homo sapiens (Human).
   2874..3103    +  intron         chimeric intron: chimera between introns from adenovirus and immunoglobulin heavy chain genes
   3287..3749    +  misc_feature   IRES: internal ribosome entry site (IRES) of the encephalomyocarditis virus (EMCV)
   3785..4588    +  CDS            NeoR/KanR: aminoglycoside phosphotransferase from Tn5; aph(3')-II (or nptII); confers resistance to neomycin, kanamycin, and G418 (Geneticin®)
   4611..4695    +  CDS            large T antigen (fragment): large T antigen from SV40 (simian virus 40)
   4718..4839    +  polyA_signal   SV40 poly(A) signal: SV40 polyadenylation signal
   4850..4901    +  polyA_signal   SV40 poly(A) signal (fragment): SV40 polyadenylation signal
   4965..4981    -  protein_bind   lac operator: The lac repressor binds to the lac operator to inhibit transcription in E. coli. This inhibition can be relieved by adding lactose or isopropyl-β-D-thiogalactopyranoside (IPTG). lac repressor encoded by lacI
   4989..5019    -  promoter       lac promoter: promoter for the E. coli lac operon
   5034..5055    -  protein_bind   CAP binding site: CAP binding activates transcription in the presence of cAMP. E. coli catabolite activator protein
   5068..5160    -  CDS            lacI (fragment): lac repressor; lacI; The lac repressor binds to the lac operator to inhibit transcription in E. coli. This inhibition can be relieved by adding lactose or isopropyl-β-D-thiogalactopyranoside (IPTG).
   5343..5931    -  rep_origin     ori: high-copy-number ColE1/pMB1/pBR322/pUC origin of replication
   6102..6962    -  CDS            AmpR: β-lactamase; bla; confers resistance to ampicillin, carbenicillin, and related antibiotics
   6963..102     -  promoter       AmpR promoter (across the origin): bla
>Addgene plasmid #192787 | pSems-leader-mXFPe-IFNGR2(30-337) | addgene full sequence | sequence record 379660 | Addgene NGS Result
CTTCCTTTTTCAATATTATTGAAGCATTTATCAGGGTTATTGTCTCATGAGCGGATACATATTTGAATGT
ATTTAGAAAAATAAACAAATAGGGGTTCCGCGCACATTTCCCCGAAAAGTGCCACCTGACGTCGACGGAT
CGGGAGATCTCCCGATCCCCTATGGTGCACTCTCAGTACAATCTGCTCTGATGCCGCATAGTTAAGCCAG
TATCTGCTCCCTGCTTGTGTGTTGGAGGTCGCTGAGTAGTGCGCGAGCAAAATTTAAGCTACAACAAGGC
AAGGCTTGACCGACAATTGCATGAAGAATCTGCTTAGGGTTAGGCGTTTTGCGCTGCTTCGCGATGTACG
GGCCAGATATACGCGTTGACATTGATTATTGACTAGTTATTAATAGTAATCAATTACGGGGTCATTAGTT
CATAGCCCATATATGGAGTTCCGCGTTACATAACTTACGGTAAATGGCCCGCCTGGCTGACCGCCCAACG
ACCCCCGCCCATTGACGTCAATAATGACGTATGTTCCCATAGTAACGCCAATAGGGACTTTCCATTGACG
TCAATGGGTGGAGTATTTACGGTAAACTGCCCACTTGGCAGTACATCAAGTGTATCATATGCCAAGTACG
CCCCCTATTGACGTCAATGACGGTAAATGGCCCGCCTGGCATTATGCCCAGTACATGACCTTATGGGACT
TTCCTACTTGGCAGTACATCTACGTATTAGTCATCGCTATTACCATGGTGATGCGGTTTTGGCAGTACAT
CAATGGGCGTGGATAGCGGTTTGACTCACGGGGATTTCCAAGTCTCCACCCCATTGACGTCAATGGGAGT
TTGTTTTGGCACCAAAATCAACGGGACTTTCCAAAATGTCGTAACAACTCCGCCCCATTGACGCAAATGG
GCGGTAGGCGTGTACGGTGGGAGGTCTATATAAGCAGAGCTCTCTGGCTAACTAGAGAACCCACTGCTTA
CTGGCTTATCGAAATTAATACGACTCACTATAGGGAGACCCAAGCTTGGTACCGAGCTCGGATCGATATC
ATGGAGACAGACACACTCCTGCTATGGGTACTGCTGCTCTGGGTTCCAGGTTCCACTGGTGACTATCCAT
ATGATGTTCCAGATTATGCTGAATTCACCATGGTGAGCAAGGGCGAGGAGCTGTTCACCGGGGTGGTGCC
CATCCTGGTCGAGCTGGACGGCGACGTAAACGGCCACAAGTTCAGCGTGTCCGGCGAGGGCGAGGGCGAT
GCCACCTACGGCAAGCTGACCCTGAAGTTCATCTGCACCACCGGCAAGCTGCCCGTGCCCTGGCCCACCC
TCGTGACCACCCTGACCTTTGGCGTGCAGTGCTTCAGCCGCTACCCCGACCACATGAAGCAGCACGACTT
CTTCAAGTCCGCCATGCCCGAAGGCTACGTCCAGGAGCGCACCATCTTCTTCAAGGACGACGGCAACTAC
AAGACCCGCGCCGAGGTGAAGTTCGAGGGCGACACCCTGGTGAACCGCATCGAGCTGAAGGGCATCGACT
TCAAGGAGGACGGCAACATCCTGGGGCACAAGCTGGAGTACAACTACAACAGCCACAACGTCTATATCAT
GGCCGACAAGCAGAAGAACGGCATCAAGGTGAACTTCAAGATCCGCCACAACATCGAGGACGGCAGCGTG
CAGCTCGCCGACCACTACCAGCAGAACACCCCCATCGGCGACGGCCCCGTGCTGCTGCCCGACGATCACT
TCCTGAGCACCCAGTCCAAACTGAGCAAAGACCCCAACGAGAAGCGCGATCACATGGTCCTGCTGGAGTT
CGTGACCGCCGCCGGGATCACTCTCGGCATGGACGAGCTGTACAAGGGATCCCTCGAGCTGCCCGCTCCT
CAGCACCCGAAGATTCGCCTGTACAACGCAGAGCAGGTCCTGAGTTGGGAGCCAGTGGCCCTGAGCAATA
GCACGAGGCCTGTTGTCTACCAAGTGCAGTTTAAATACACCGACAGTAAATGGTTCACGGCCGACATCAT
GTCCATAGGGGTGAATTGTACACAGATCACAGCAACAGAGTGTGACTTCACTGCCGCCAGTCCCTCAGCA
GGCTTCCCAATGGATTTCAATGTCACTCTACGCCTTCGAGCTGAGCTGGGAGCACTCCATTCTGCCTGGG
TGACAATGCCTTGGTTTCAACACTATCGGAATGTGACTGTCGGGCCTCCAGAAAACATTGAGGTGACCCC
AGGAGAAGGCTCCCTCATCATCAGGTTCTCCTCTCCCTTTGACATCGCTGATACCTCCACGGCCTTTTTT
TGTTATTATGTCCATTACTGGGAAAAAGGAGGAATCCAACAGGTCAAAGGCCCTTTCAGAAGCAACTCCA
TTTCATTGGATAACTTAAAACCCTCCAGAGTGTACTGTTTACAAGTCCAGGCACAACTGCTTTGGAACAA
AAGTAACATCTTTAGAGTCGGGCATTTAAGCAACATATCTTGCTACGAAACAATGGCAGATGCCTCCACT
GAGCTTCAGCAAGTCATCCTGATCTCCGTGGGAACATTTTCGTTGCTGTCGGTGCTGGCAGGAGCCTGTT
TCTTCCTGGTCCTGAAATATAGAGGCCTGATTAAATACTGGTTTCACACTCCACCAAGCATCCCATTACA
GATAGAAGAGTATTTAAAAGACCCAACTCAGCCCATCTTAGAGGCCTTGGACAAGGACAGCTCACCAAAG
GATGACGTCTGGGACTCTGTGTCCATTATCTCGTTTCCGGAAAAGGAGCAAGAAGATGTTCTCCAAACGC
TTTGAGCGGCCGCATAGATAACTGATCCAGTGTGCTGGAATTAATTCGCTGTCTGCGAGGGCCAGCTGTT
GGGGTGAGTACTCCCTCTCAAAAGCGGGCATGACTTCTGCGCTAAGATTGTCAGTTTCCAAAAACGAGGA
GGATTTGATATTCACCTGGCCCGCGGTGATGCCTTTGAGGGTGGCCGCGTCCATCTGGTCAGAAAAGACA
ATCTTTTTGTTGTCAAGCTTGAGGTGTGGCAGGCTTGAGATCTGGCCATACACTTGAGTGACAATGACAT
CCACTTTGCCTTTCTCTCCACAGGTGTCCACTCCCAGGTCCAACTGCAGGTCGAGCATGCATCTAGGGCG
GCCAATTCCGCCCCTCTCCCCCCCCCCCCTCTCCCTCCCCCCCCCCTAACGTTACTGGCCGAAGCCGCTT
GGAATAAGGCCGGTGTGCGTTTGTCTATATGTTATTTTCCACCATATTGCCGTCTTTTGGCAATGTGAGG
GCCCGGAAACCTGGCCCTGTCTTCTTGACGAGCATTCCTAGGGGTCTTTCCCCTCTCGCCAAAGGAATGC
AAGGTCTGTTGAATGTCGTGAAGGAAGCAGTTCCTCTGGAAGCTTCTTGAAGACAAACAACGTCTGTAGC
GACCCTTTGCAGGCAGCGGAACCCCCCACCTGGCGACAGGTGCCTCTGCGGCCAAAAGCCACGTGTATAA
GATACACCTGCAAAGGCGGCACAACCCCAGTGCCACGTTGTGAGTTGGATAGTTGTGGAAAGAGTCAAAT
GGCTCTCCTCAAGCGTATTCAACAAGGGGCTGAAGGATGCCCAGAAGGTACCCCATTGTATGGGATCTGA
TCTGGGGCCTCGGTGCACATGCTTTACATGTGTTTAGTCGAGGTTAAAAAAACGTCTAGGCCCCCCGAAC
CACGGGGACGTGGTTTTCCTTTGAAAAACACGATGATAAGCTTGCCACAACCCGGGATAATTCCTGCAGC
CAATATGGGATCGGCCATTGAACAAGATGGATTGCACGCAGGTTCTCCGGCCGCTTGGGTGGAGAGGCTA
TTCGGCTATGACTGGGCACAACAGACAATCGGCTGCTCTGATGCCGCCGTGTTCCGGCTGTCAGCGCAGG
GGCGCCCGGTTCTTTTTGTCAAGACCGACCTGTCCGGTGCCCTGAATGAACTGCAGGACGAGGCAGCGCG
GCTATCGTGGCTGGCCACGACGGGCGTTCCTTGCGCAGCTGTGCTCGACGTTGTCACTGAAGCGGGAAGG
GACTGGCTGCTATTGGGCGAAGTGCCGGGGCAGGATCTCCTGTCATCTCACCTTGCTCCTGCCGAGAAAG
TATCCATCATGGCTGATGCAATGCGGCGGCTGCATACGCTTGATCCGGCTACCTGCCCATTCGACCACCA
AGCGAAACATCGCATCGAGCGAGCACGTACTCGGATGGAAGCCGGTCTTGTCGATCAGGATGATCTGGAC
GAAGAGCATCAGGGGCTCGCGCCAGCCGAACTGTTCGCCAGGCTCAAGGCGCGCATGCCCGACGGCGATG
ATCTCGTCGTGACCCATGGCGATGCCTGCTTGCCGAATATCATGGTGGAAAATGGCCGCTTTTCTGGATT
CATCGACTGTGGCCGGCTGGGTGTGGCGGACCGCTATCAGGACATAGCGTTGGCTACCCGTGATATTGCT
GAAGAGCTTGGCGGCGAATGGGCTGACCGCTTCCTCGTGCTTTACGGTATCGCCGCTCCCGATTCGCAGC
GCATCGCCTTCTATCGCCTTCTTGACGAGTTCTTCTGAGGGGATCAATTCTCTAGATAACTGATCATAAT
CAGCCATACCACATTTGTAGAGGTTTTACTTGCTTTAAAAAACCTCCCACACCTCCCCCTGAACCTGAAA
CATAAAATGAATGCAATTGTTGTTGTTAACTTGTTTATTGCAGCTTATAATGGTTACAAATAAAGCAATA
GCATCACAAATTTCACAAATAAAGCATTTTTTTCACTGCATTCTAGTTGTGGTTTGTCCAAACTCATCAA
TGTATCTTAACGCGTCGAGTGCATTCTAGTTGTGGTTTGTCCAAACTCATCAATGTATCTTATCATGTCT
GTATACCGTCGACCTCTAGCTAGAGCTTGGCGTAATCATGGTCATAGCTGTTTCCTGTGTGAAATTGTTA
TCCGCTCACAATTCCACACAACATACGAGCCGGAAGCATAAAGTGTAAAGCCTGGGGTGCCTAATGAGTG
AGCTAACTCACATTAATTGCGTTGCGCTCACTGCCCGCTTTCCAGTCGGGAAACCTGTCGTGCCAGCTGC
ATTAATGAATCGGCCAACGCGCGGGGAGAGGCGGTTTGCGTATTGGGCGCTCTTCCGCTTCCTCGCTCAC
TGACTCGCTGCGCTCGGTCGTTCGGCTGCGGCGAGCGGTATCAGCTCACTCAAAGGCGGTAATACGGTTA
TCCACAGAATCAGGGGATAACGCAGGAAAGAACATGTGAGCAAAAGGCCAGCAAAAGGCCAGGAACCGTA
AAAAGGCCGCGTTGCTGGCGTTTTTCCATAGGCTCCGCCCCCCTGACGAGCATCACAAAAATCGACGCTC
AAGTCAGAGGTGGCGAAACCCGACAGGACTATAAAGATACCAGGCGTTTCCCCCTGGAAGCTCCCTCGTG
CGCTCTCCTGTTCCGACCCTGCCGCTTACCGGATACCTGTCCGCCTTTCTCCCTTCGGGAAGCGTGGCGC
TTTCTCATAGCTCACGCTGTAGGTATCTCAGTTCGGTGTAGGTCGTTCGCTCCAAGCTGGGCTGTGTGCA
CGAACCCCCCGTTCAGCCCGACCGCTGCGCCTTATCCGGTAACTATCGTCTTGAGTCCAACCCGGTAAGA
CACGACTTATCGCCACTGGCAGCAGCCACTGGTAACAGGATTAGCAGAGCGAGGTATGTAGGCGGTGCTA
CAGAGTTCTTGAAGTGGTGGCCTAACTACGGCTACACTAGAAGAACAGTATTTGGTATCTGCGCTCTGCT
GAAGCCAGTTACCTTCGGAAAAAGAGTTGGTAGCTCTTGATCCGGCAAACAAACCACCGCTGGTAGCGGT
GGTTTTTTTGTTTGCAAGCAGCAGATTACGCGCAGAAAAAAAGGATCTCAAGAAGATCCTTTGATCTTTT
CTACGGGGTCTGACGCTCAGTGGAACGAAAACTCACGTTAAGGGATTTTGGTCATGAGATTATCAAAAAG
GATCTTCACCTAGATCCTTTTAAATTAAAAATGAAGTTTTAAATCAATCTAAAGTATATATGAGTAAACT
TGGTCTGACAGTTACCAATGCTTAATCAGTGAGGCACCTATCTCAGCGATCTGTCTATTTCGTTCATCCA
TAGTTGCCTGACTCCCCGTCGTGTAGATAACTACGATACGGGAGGGCTTACCATCTGGCCCCAGTGCTGC
AATGATACCGCGAGACCCACGCTCACCGGCTCCAGATTTATCAGCAATAAACCAGCCAGCCGGAAGGGCC
GAGCGCAGAAGTGGTCCTGCAACTTTATCCGCCTCCATCCAGTCTATTAATTGTTGCCGGGAAGCTAGAG
TAAGTAGTTCGCCAGTTAATAGTTTGCGCAACGTTGTTGCCATTGCTACAGGCATCGTGGTGTCACGCTC
GTCGTTTGGTATGGCTTCATTCAGCTCCGGTTCCCAACGATCAAGGCGAGTTACATGATCCCCCATGTTG
TGCAAAAAAGCGGTTAGCTCCTTCGGTCCTCCGATCGTTGTCAGAAGTAAGTTGGCCGCAGTGTTATCAC
TCATGGTTATGGCAGCACTGCATAATTCTCTTACTGTCATGCCATCCGTAAGATGCTTTTCTGTGACTGG
TGAGTACTCAACCAAGTCATTCTGAGAATAGTGTATGCGGCGACCGAGTTGCTCTTGCCCGGCGTCAATA
CGGGATAATACCGCGCCACATAGCAGAACTTTAAAAGTGCTCATCATTGGAAAACGTTCTTCGGGGCGAA
AACTCTCAAGGATCTTACCGCTGTTGAGATCCAGTTCGATGTAACCCACTCGTGCACCCAACTGATCTTC
AGCATCTTTTACTTTCACCAGCGTTTCTGGGTGAGCAAAAACAGGAAGGCAAAATGCCGCAAAAAAGGGA
ATAAGGGCGACACGGAAATGTTGAATACTCATACT
